>Addgene plasmid #226615 | FUS LC-RGG1 QtoN | addgene full sequence | sequence record 450264 | Addgene NGS Result
[2 nt withheld, positions 1-2]
A
[49 nt withheld, positions 4-52]
CCTTTGACGTTGGAGTCCACGTTCTTT
[37 nt withheld, positions 80-116]
ACCCTATCTCGGTCTATTCTTTTGATTTATAAGGGATTTTGCCGATTTCGGCCTATTGGTTAAAAAATGA
GCTGATTTAACAAAAATTTAACGCGAATTTTAACAAAATATTAACGCTTACAATTTAGGTGGCACTTTTC
GGGGAAATGTGCGCGGAACCCCTATTTGTTTATTTTTCTAAATACATTCAAATATGTATCCGCTCATGAA
TTAATTCTTAGAAAAACTCATCGAGCATCAAATGAAACTGCAATTTATTCATATCAGGATTATCAATACC
ATATTTTTGAAAAAGCCGTTTCTGTAATGAAGGAGAAAACTCACCGAGGCAGTTCCATAGGATGGCAAGA
TCCTGGTATCGGTCTGCGATTCCGACTCGTCCAACATCAATACAACCTATTAATTTCCCCTCGTCAAAAA
TAAGGTTATCAAGTGAGAAATCACCATGAGTGACGACTGAATCCGGTGAGAATGGCAAAAGTTTATGCAT
TTCTTTCCAGACTTGTTCAACAGGCCAGCCATTACGCTCGTCATCAAAATCACTCGCATCAACCAAACCG
TTATTCATTCGTGATTGCGCCTGAGCGAGACGAAATACGCGATCGCTGTTAAAAGGACAATTACAAACAG
GAATCGAATGCAACCGGCGCAGGAACACTGCCAGCGCATCAACAATATTTTCACCTGAATCAGGATATTC
TTCTAATACCTGGAATGCTGTTTTCCCGGGGATCGCAGTGGTGAGTAACCATGCATCATCAGGAGTACGG
ATAAAATGCTTGATGGTCGGAAGAGGCATAAATTCCGTCAGCCAGTTTAGTCTGACCATCTCATCTGTAA
CATCATTGGCAACGCTACCTTTGCCATGTTTCAGAAACAACTCTGGCGCATCGGGCTTCCCATACAATCG
ATAGATTGTCGCACCTGATTGCCCGACATTATCGCGAGCCCATTTATACCCATATAAATCAGCATCCATG
TTGGAATTTAATCGCGGCCTAGAGCAAGACGTTTCCCGTTGAATATGGCTCATAACACCCCTTGTATTAC
TGTTTATGTAAGCAGACAGTTTTATTGTTCATGACCAAAATCCCTTAACGTGAGTTTTCGTTCCACTGAG
CGTCAGACCCCGTAGAAAAGATCAAAGGATCTTCTTGAGATCCTTTTTTTCTGCGCGTAATCTGCTGCTT
GCAAACAAAAAAACCACCGCTACCAGCGGTGGTTTGTTTGCCGGATCAAGAGCTACCAACTCTTTTTCCG
AAGGTAACTGGCTTCAGCAGAGCGCAGATACCAAATACTGTCCTTCTAGTGTAGCCGTAGTTAGGCCACC
ACTTCAAGAACTCTGTAGCACCGCCTACATACCTCGCTCTGCTAATCCTGTTACCAGTGGCTGCTGCCAG
TGGCGATAAGTCGTGTCTTACCGGGTTGGACTCAAGACGATAGTTACCGGATAAGGCGCAGCGGTCGGGC
TGAACGGGGGGTTCGTGCACACAGCCCAGCTTGGAGCGAACGACCTACACCGAACTGAGATACCTACAGC
GTGAGCTATGAGAAAGCGCCACGCTTCCCGAAGGGAGAAAGGCGGACAGGTATCCGGTAAGCGGCAGGGT
CGGAACAGGAGAGCGCACGAGGGAGCTTCCAGGGGGAAACGCCTGGTATCTTTATAGTCCTGTCGGGTTT
CGCCACCTCTGACTTGAGCGTCGATTTTTGTGATGCTCGTCAGGGGGGCGGAGCCTATGGAAAAACGCCA
GCAACGCGGCCTTTTTACGGTTCCTGGCCTTTTGCTGGCCTTTTGCTCACATGTTCTTTCCTGCGTTATC
CCCTGATTCTGTGGATAACCGTATTACCGCCTTTGAGTGAGCTGATACCGCTCGCCGCAGCCGAACGACC
GAGCGCAGCGAGTCAGTGAGCGAGGAAGCGGAAGAGCGCCTGATGCGGTATTTTCTCCTTACGCATCTGT
GCGGTATTTCACACCGCAATGGTGCACTCTCAGTACAATCTGCTCTGATGCCGCATAGTTAAGCCAGTAT
ACACTCCGCTATCGCTACGTGACTGGGTCATGGCTGCGCCCCGACACCCGCCAACACCCGCTGACGCGCC
CTGACGGGCTTGTCTGCTCCCGGCATCCGCTTACAGACAAGCTGTGACCGTCTCCGGGAGCTGCATGTGT
CAGAGGTTTTCACCGTCATCACCGAAACGCGCGAGGCAGCTGCGGTAAAGCTCATCAGCGTGGTCGTGAA
GCGATTCACAGATGTCTGCCTGTTCATCCGCGTCCAGCTCGTTGAGTTTCTCCAGAAGCGTTAATGTCTG
GCTTCTGATAAAGCGGGCCATGTTAAGGGCGGTTTTTTCCTGTTTGGTCACTGATGCCTCCGTGTAAGGG
GGATTTCTGTTCATGGGGGTAATGATACCGATGAAACGAGAGAGGATGCTCACGATACGGGTTACTGATG
ATGAACATGCCCGGTTACTGGAACGTTGTGAGGGTAAACAACTGGCGGTATGGATGCGGCGGGACCAGAG
AAAAATCACTCAGGGTCAATGCCAGCGCTTCGTTAATACAGATGTAGGTGTTCCACAGGGTAGCCAGCAG
CATCCTGCGATGCAGATCCGGAACATAATGGTGCAGGGCGCTGACTTCCGCGTTTCCAGACTTTACGAAA
CACGGAAACCGAAGACCATTCATGTTGTTGCTCAGGTCGCAGACGTTTTGCAGCAGCAGTCGCTTCACGT
TCGCTCGCGTATCGGTGATTCATTCTGCTAACCAGTAAGGCAACCCCGCCAGCCTAGCCGGGTCCTCAAC
GACAGGAGCACGATCATGCGCACCCGTGGGGCCGCCATGCCGGCGATAATGGCCTGCTTCTCGCCGAAAC
GTTTGGTGGCGGGACCAGTGACGAAGGCTTGAGCGAGGGCGTGCAAGATTCCGAATACCGCAAGCGACAG
GCCGATCATCGTCGCGCTCCAGCGAAAGCGGTCCTCGCCGAAAATGACCCAGAGCGCTGCCGGCACCTGT
CCTACGAGTTGCATGATAAAGAAGACAGTCATAAGTGCGGCGACGATAGTCATGCCCCGCGCCCACCGGA
AGGAGCTGACTGGGTTGAAGGCTCTCAAGGGCATCGGTCGAGATCCCGGTGCCTAATGAGTGAGCTAACT
TACATTAATTGCGTTGCGCTCACTGCCCGCTTTCCAGTCGGGAAACCTGTCGTGCCAGCTGCATTAATGA
ATCGGCCAACGCGCGGGGAGAGGCGGTTTGCGTATTGGGCGCCAGGGTGGTTTTTCTTTTCACCAGTGAG
ACGGGCAACAGCTGATTGCCCTTCACCGCCTGGCCCTGAGAGAGTTGCAGCAAGCGGTCCACGCTGGTTT
GCCCCAGCAGGCGAAAATCCTGTTTGATGGTGGTTAACGGCGGGATATAACATGAGCTGTCTTCGGTATC
GTCGTATCCCACTACCGAGATATCCGCACCAACGCGCAGCCCGGACTCGGTAATGGCGCGCATTGCGCCC
AGCGCCATCTGATCGTTGGCAACCAGCATCGCAGTGGGAACGATGCCCTCATTCAGCATTTGCATGGTTT
GTTGAAAACCGGACATGGCACTCCAGTCGCCTTCCCGTTCCGCTATCGGCTGAATTTGATTGCGAGTGAG
ATATTTATGCCAGCCAGCCAGACGCAGACGCGCCGAGACAGAACTTAATGGGCCCGCTAACAGCGCGATT
TGCTGGTGACCCAATGCGACCAGATGCTCCACGCCCAGTCGCGTACCGTCTTCATGGGAGAAAATAATAC
TGTTGATGGGTGTCTGGTCAGAGACATCAAGAAATAACGCCGGAACATTAGTGCAGGCAGCTTCCACAGC
AATGGCATCCTGGTCATCCAGCGGATAGTTAATGATCAGCCCACTGACGCGTTGCGCGAGAAGATTGTGC
ACCGCCGCTTTACAGGCTTCGACGCCGCTTCGTTCTACCATCGACACCACCACGCTGGCACCCAGTTGAT
CGGCGCGAGATTTAATCGCCGCGACAATTTGCGACGGCGCGTGCAGGGCCAGACTGGAGGTGGCAACGCC
AATCAGCAACGACTGTTTGCCCGCCAGTTGTTGTGCCACGCGGTTGGGAATGTAATTCAGCTCCGCCATC
GCCGCTTCCACTTTTTCCCGCGTTTTCGCAGAAACGTGGCTGGCCTGGTTCACCACGCGGGAAACGGTCT
GATAAGAGACACCGGCATACTCTGCGACATCGTATAACGTTACTGGTTTCACATTCACCACCCTGAATTG
ACTCTCTTCCGGGCGCTATCATGCCATACCGCGAAAGGTTTTGCGCCATTCGATGGTGTCCGGGATCTCG
ACGCTCTCCCTTATGCGACTCCTGCATTAGGAAGCAGCCCAGTAGTAGGTTGAGGCCGTTGAGCACCGCC
GCCGCAAGGAATGGTGCATGCAAGGAGATGGCGCCCAACAGTCCCCCGGCCACGGGGCCTGCCACCATAC
CCACGCCGAAACAAGCGCTCATGAGCCCGAAGTGGCGAGCCCGATCTTCCCCATCGGTGATGTCGGCGAT
ATAGGCGCCAGCAACCGCACCTGTGGCGCCGGTGATGCCGGCCACGATGCGTCCGGCGTAGAGGATCGAG
ATCTCGATCCCGCGAAATTAATACGACTCACTATAGGGGAATTGTGAGCGGATAACAATTCCCCTCTAGA
AATAATTTTGTTTAACTTTAAGAAGGAGATATACCATGGGCTCTGATAAAATTCATCACCATCACCATCA
CGAAAATCTTTATTTTCAAGGTATGGCTTCAAATGATTATACAAATAACGCAACTAACTCGTATGGTGCG
TATCCGACCAACCCGGGTAACGGCTACAGCAATAACAGCTCTAATCCGTATGGCAACAACTCGTACAGCG
GTTATTCCAACAGCACCGATACCAGCGGTTACGGTAACAGCAGCTATAGCAGCTACGGCAACAGCAATAA
TACCGGTTACGGCACCAACTCTACTCCGAACGGTTACGGTTCCACGGGTGGCTATGGTAGCAGCAACAGC
TCCAATTCGTCATACGGTAACAACTCTTCGTACCCGGGTTACGGTAATAACCCGGCTCCGTCCTCTACGA
GCGGCTCCTACGGTAGCTCTTCTAATAGCTCCTCATATGGCAACCCGAATTCCGGCTCCTATAGTAACAA
TCCGAGCTACGGTGGCAACAACAACTCCTACGGCAATAACAACTCCTATAACCCGCCTAATGGTTACGGT
AACAATAACAATTATAACAGCAGCAGCGGTGGCGGCGGCGGTGGGGGTGGTGGCGGGAACTATGGCCAAG
ACCAAAGCAGCATGAGCTCTGGTGGCGGCTCCGGAGGCGGCTACGGTAACCAGGACCAGAGCGGAGGCGG
TGGTAGCGGTGGCTATGGCCAGCAGGATCGTGGTGGCCGCGGTAGAGGTGGTTCTGGCGGAGGCGGCGGA
GGGGGTGGTGGCGGCTACAATCGTAGCTCAGGTGGTTACGAGCCGCGTGGTCGCGGCGGTGGTCGTGGTG
GTCGCGGCGGTATGGGTGGCTCGGACCGTGGCGGCTTCAATAAGTTTGGTGGCCCACGTGATCAAGGTTC
TCGTCACGATAGTGAACAGGACAATAGCGACAACTGACTCGAGCACCACCACCACCACCACTGAGATCCG
GCTGCTAACAAAGCCCGAAAGGAAGCTGAGTTGGCTGCTGCCACCGCTGAGCAATAACTAGCATAACCCC
TTGGGGCCTCTAAACGGGTCTTGAGGGGTTTTTTGCTGAAAGGAGGAACTATATCCGGATTGGCGAATGG
G
[124 nt withheld, positions 5928-6051]
C
[89 nt withheld, positions 6053-6141]
Features (pLannotate 1.2.2; 20 found; start..end, strand, type, name):
    268..325     +  promoter       AmpR promoter (fragment): bla
    334..1149    -  CDS            KanR: aminoglycoside phosphotransferase; aph(3')-Ia; confers resistance to kanamycin in bacteria or G418 (Geneticin®) in eukaryotes
   1271..1859    +  rep_origin     ori: high-copy-number ColE1/pMB1/pBR322/pUC origin of replication
   2045..2184    -  misc_feature   bom: basis of mobility region from pBR322
   2286..2477    -  CDS            rop: Rop protein, which maintains plasmids at low copy number; rop
   2494..2874    +  CDS            YPB1_ECOLX: Protein predicted: Swiss-Prot protein existence level 4. From Escherichia coli.
   2946..3237    -  CDS            TcR (fragment): tetracycline efflux protein; tet; confers resistance to tetracycline
   3252..3273    -  protein_bind   CAP binding site: CAP binding activates transcription in the presence of cAMP. E. coli catabolite activator protein
   3286..4368    -  CDS            lacI: lac repressor; lacI; The lac repressor binds to the lac operator to inhibit transcription in E. coli. This inhibition can be relieved by adding lactose or isopropyl-β-D-thiogalactopyranoside (IPTG).
   4369..4446    -  promoter       lacI promoter: lacI
   4454..4733    -  CDS            TcR (fragment): tetracycline efflux protein; tet; confers resistance to tetracycline
   4755..4773    +  promoter       T7 promoter: promoter for bacteriophage T7 RNA polymerase
   4774..4798    +  protein_bind   lac operator: The lac repressor binds to the lac operator to inhibit transcription in E. coli. This inhibition can be relieved by adding lactose or isopropyl-β-D-thiogalactopyranoside (IPTG). lac repressor encoded by lacI
   4813..4835    +  RBS            RBS: efficient ribosome binding site from bacteriophage T7 gene 10 (Olins and Rangwala, 1989)
   4860..4877    +  CDS            7xHis (fragment): 6xHis affinity tag
   4899..5750    +  CDS            FUS (fragment): FUS_HUMAN - Also known as TLS. Experimental evidence at protein level: Swiss-Prot protein existence level 1. DNA/RNA-binding protein that plays a role in various cellular processes such as transcription regulation, RNA splicing, RNA transport, DNA repair and damage response (PubMed:27731383). Binds to nascent pre-mRNAs and acts as a molecular mediator between RNA polymerase II and U1 small nuclear ribonucleoprotein thereby coupling transcription and splicing (PubMed:26124092). Binds also its own pre- mRNA and autoregulates its expression; this autoregulation mechanism is mediated by non-sense-
   5760..5777    +  CDS            9xHis (fragment): 9xHis affinity tag
   5787..5836    +  CDS            SET1 (fragment): solubility-enhancement tag derived from T7 phage gene 10B
   5844..5891    +  terminator     T7 terminator: transcription terminator for bacteriophage T7 RNA polymerase
   5928..215     +  rep_origin     f1 ori (across the origin) (sequence partly withheld): f1 bacteriophage origin of replication; arrow indicates direction of (+) strand synthesis
