[The description below was written by a language model from this plasmid's Addgene catalogue record and pLannotate feature annotations shown in this document.]
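Description:
FUS LC-RGG1 QtoN is a bacterial expression plasmid built on the RPIB backbone, a pET-style T7 vector of about 6.1 kb. It is maintained in E. coli through a ColE1/pMB1-type origin and selected with kanamycin via an aminoglycoside phosphotransferase gene. The catalogue lists it as high copy, although the feature table also annotates rop and the bom mobility region, which are pBR322-derived elements associated with copy-number control. An f1 phage origin is present as well, along with short remnants of a tetracycline resistance gene that appear to be non-functional backbone leftovers.

The payload is a synthesized human FUS fragment of roughly 920 bp covering the low-complexity (LC) domain and the adjacent first RGG region, in which every glutamine in the LC domain has been replaced by asparagine. Expression is driven by a T7 promoter followed by a lac operator and the T7 gene 10 ribosome binding site. A plasmid-borne lacI gene supplies the repressor, so transcription is held off until IPTG induction in a host that provides T7 RNA polymerase, and a T7 terminator closes the unit. An N-terminal 6xHis tag from the backbone allows metal-affinity purification. The annotation also detects a second His-tag sequence and a short solubility-tag fragment downstream of the insert. These are probably vector sequence, and the record does not say whether they are translated.

The construct is intended for producing recombinant mutant protein to test how polar residues, here glutamine versus asparagine, contribute to FUS phase separation.
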