Addgene plasmid #226615: FUS LC-RGG1 QtoN
Purpose: All glutamines in the LC domain to asparagine
Depositing lab: Nicolas Fawzi. Depositing organization: Brown University. Publication: Expanding the molecular grammar of polar residues and arginine in FUS phase separation. Wake N, Weng SL, Zheng T, Wang SH, Kirilenko V, Mittal J, Fawzi NL. Nat Chem Biol. 2025 Jul;21(7):1076-1088. doi: 10.1038/s41589-024-01828-6. Epub 2025 Feb 7. PubMed 39920231.
Backbone
  Vector backbone: RPIB
  Backbone size w/o insert (bp): 5223
  Total vector size (bp): 6143
  Modifications to backbone: N/A
  Vector type: Bacterial Expression
Growth in bacteria
  Bacterial resistance: Kanamycin, 50 μg/mL
  Growth temperature: 37°C
  Growth strain: DH5alpha
  Copy number: High Copy
Gene/Insert
  Gene/Insert name: FUS LC-RGG1 QtoN
  Species: H. sapiens (human)
  Insert size (bp): 920
  Mutation: All glutamine to asparagine in the LC domain
  Entrez Gene: FUS (a.k.a. ALS6, ETM4, FUS1, HNRNPP2, POMP75, TLS, altFUS)
  Promoter: T7
  Tag / fusion protein: 6His (N terminal on backbone)
  Cloning method: Gene Synthesis
  Sequencing primers: 5′ NcoI; 3′ XhoI
Terms and licenses: Academic/Nonprofit Terms; Industry Terms: Not Available to Industry
Depositor comments: Please visit https://doi.org/10.1101/2024.02.15.580391 for bioRxiv preprint.
How to cite: FUS LC-RGG1 QtoN was a gift from Nicolas Fawzi (Addgene plasmid # 226615 ; http://n2t.net/addgene:226615 ; RRID:Addgene_226615)
