>Addgene plasmid #226615 | FUS LC-RGG1 QtoN | depositor partial sequence | sequence record 444514 | Insert
CCATGGGCTCTGATAAAATTCATCACCATCACCATCACGAAAATCTTTATTTTCAAGGTATGGCTTCAAA
TGATTATACAAATAACGCAACTAACTCGTATGGTGCGTATCCGACCAACCCGGGTAACGGCTACAGCAAT
AACAGCTCTAATCCGTATGGCAACAACTCGTACAGCGGTTATTCCAACAGCACCGATACCAGCGGTTACG
GTAACAGCAGCTATAGCAGCTACGGCAACAGCAATAATACCGGTTACGGCACCAACTCTACTCCGAACGG
TTACGGTTCCACGGGTGGCTATGGTAGCAGCAACAGCTCCAATTCGTCATACGGTAACAACTCTTCGTAC
CCGGGTTACGGTAATAACCCGGCTCCGTCCTCTACGAGCGGCTCCTACGGTAGCTCTTCTAATAGCTCCT
CATATGGCAACCCGAATTCCGGCTCCTATAGTAACAATCCGAGCTACGGTGGCAACAACAACTCCTACGG
CAATAACAACTCCTATAACCCGCCTAATGGTTACGGTAACAATAACAATTATAACAGCAGCAGCGGTGGC
GGCGGCGGTGGGGGTGGTGGCGGGAACTATGGCCAAGACCAAAGCAGCATGAGCTCTGGTGGCGGCTCCG
GAGGCGGCTACGGTAACCAGGACCAGAGCGGAGGCGGTGGTAGCGGTGGCTATGGCCAGCAGGATCGTGG
TGGCCGCGGTAGAGGTGGTTCTGGCGGAGGCGGCGGAGGGGGTGGTGGCGGCTACAATCGTAGCTCAGGT
GGTTACGAGCCGCGTGGTCGCGGCGGTGGTCGTGGTGGTCGCGGCGGTATGGGTGGCTCGGACCGTGGCG
GCTTCAATAAGTTTGGTGGCCCACGTGATCAAGGTTCTCGTCACGATAGTGAACAGGACAATAGCGACAA
CTGACTCGAG
