>Addgene plasmid #226615 | FUS LC-RGG1 QtoN | depositor partial sequence | sequence record 444712 | FUS LC-RGG1 QtoN sequence 1683 bps
CCCTCTAGAAATAATTTTGTTTAACTTTAAGAAGGAGATATACCATGGGCTCTGATAAAATTCATCACCA
TCACCATCACGAAAATCTTTATTTTCAAGGTATGGCTTCAAATGATTATACAAATAACGCAACTAACTCG
TATGGTGCGTATCCGACCAACCCGGGTAACGGCTACAGCAATAACAGCTCTAATCCGTATGGCAACAACT
CGTACAGCGGTTATTCCAACAGCACCGATACCAGCGGTTACGGTAACAGCAGCTATAGCAGCTACGGCAA
CAGCAATAATACCGGTTACGGCACCAACTCTACTCCGAACGGTTACGGTTCCACGGGTGGCTATGGTAGC
AGCAACAGCTCCAATTCGTCATACGGTAACAACTCTTCGTACCCGGGTTACGGTAATAACCCGGCTCCGT
CCTCTACGAGCGGCTCCTACGGTAGCTCTTCTAATAGCTCCTCATATGGCAACCCGAATTCCGGCTCCTA
TAGTAACAATCCGAGCTACGGTGGCAACAACAACTCCTACGGCAATAACAACTCCTATAACCCGCCTAAT
GGTTACGGTAACAATAACAATTATAACAGCAGCAGCGGTGGCGGCGGCGGTGGGGGTGGTGGCGGGAACT
ATGGCCAAGACCAAAGCAGCATGAGCTCTGGTGGCGGCTCCGGAGGCGGCTACGGTAACCAGGACCAGAG
CGGAGGCGGTGGTAGCGGTGGCTATGGCCAGCAGGATCGTGGTGGCCGCGGTAGAGGTGGTTCTGGCGGA
GGCGGCGGAGGGGGTGGTGGCGGCTACAATCGTAGCTCAGGTGGTTACGAGCCGCGTGGTCGCGGCGGTG
GTCGTGGTGGTCGCGGCGGTATGGGTGGCTCGGACCGTGGCGGCTTCAATAAGTTTGGTGGCCCACGTGA
TCAAGGTTCTCGTCACGATAGTGAACAGGACAATAGCGACAACTGACTCGAGCACCACCACCACCACCAC
TGAGATCCGGCTGCTAACAAAGCCCGAAAGGAAGCTGAGTTGGCTGCTGCCACCGCTGAGCAATAACTAG
CATAACCCCTTGGGGCCTCTAAACGGGTCTTGAGGGGTTTTTTGCTGAAAGGAGGAACTATATCCGGATT
GGCGAATGGG
[124 nt withheld, positions 1131-1254]
C
[91 nt withheld, positions 1256-1346]
A
[49 nt withheld, positions 1348-1396]
CCTTTGACGTTGGAGTCCACGTTCTTT
[37 nt withheld, positions 1424-1460]
ACCCTATCTCGGTCTATTCTTTTGATTTATAAGGGATTTTGCCGATTTCGGCCTATTGGTTAAAAAATGA
GCTGATTTAACAAAAATTTAACGCGAATTTTAACAAAATATTAACGCTTACAATTTAGGTGGCACTTTTC
GGGGAAATGTGCGCGGAACCCCTATTTGTTTATTTTTCTAAATACATTCAAATATGTATCCGCTCATGAA
TTAATTCTTAGAA
